Addgene plasmid #99616: LoxP1-His-H2B-Cherry-2A (SO290)
Purpose: To clone gene of interest downstream of LoxP1-His-H2B-Cherry-2A cassette
Depositing lab: Rui Benedito. Depositing organization: Centro Nacional de Investigaciones Cardiovasculares (CNIC). Publication: Dual ifgMosaic: A Versatile Method for Multispectral and Combinatorial Mosaic Gene-Function Analysis. Pontes-Quero S, Heredia L, Casquero-Garcia V, Fernandez-Chacon M, Luo W, Hermoso A, Bansal M, Garcia-Gonzalez I, Sanchez-Munoz MS, Perea JR, Galiana-Simal A, Rodriguez-Arabaolaza I, Del Olmo-Cabrera S, Rocha SF, Criado-Rodriguez LM, Giovinazzo G, Benedito R. Cell. 2017 Aug 10;170(4):800-814.e18. doi: 10.1016/j.cell.2017.07.031. PubMed 28802047.
Backbone
  Vector backbone: pcDNA3.1
  Total vector size (bp): 7272
  Vector type: Mammalian Expression
  Selectable markers: Neomycin (select with G418)
Growth in bacteria
  Bacterial resistance: Ampicillin, 100 μg/mL
  Growth temperature: 37°C
  Growth strain: DH5alpha
  Copy number: High Copy
Gene/Insert
  Gene/Insert name: 6xHis-H2B-Cherry
  Insert size (bp): 1245
  Tag / fusion protein: T2A (C terminal on insert)
Terms and licenses: Academic/Nonprofit Terms; Industry Terms: Not Available to Industry
How to cite: LoxP1-His-H2B-Cherry-2A (SO290) was a gift from Rui Benedito (Addgene plasmid # 99616 ; http://n2t.net/addgene:99616 ; RRID:Addgene_99616)
