[The description below was written by a language model from this plasmid's Addgene catalogue record and pLannotate feature annotations shown in this document.]
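Description:
LoxP1-His-H2B-Cherry-2A (SO290) is a mammalian expression and cloning vector of about 7.3 kb built on the pcDNA3.1 backbone. It is intended as an intermediate into which a gene of interest is inserted downstream of a lox-flanked nuclear reporter cassette. It replicates in E. coli at high copy from a ColE1/pUC-type origin and is selected with ampicillin through the AmpR (β-lactamase) gene. An f1 origin is also present. For mammalian cells, an SV40 promoter drives the neomycin phosphotransferase gene followed by an SV40 poly(A) signal, allowing G418 selection.

The payload sits downstream of the CMV enhancer/promoter and a T7 promoter. A single lox site comes first. The plasmid name calls it LoxP1, but the annotation software identifies it as loxN, a variant that recombines with itself but not with loxP or lox2272, so its exact identity should be checked against the sequence. Next comes a 6xHis tag fused to human histone H2B and mCherry, which yields a chromatin-bound red fluorescent marker that labels nuclei. The catalogue lists a C-terminal T2A peptide, which the feature table does not annotate. It would lie in the gap after mCherry and allow an in-frame downstream gene to be co-translated as a separate protein, so that red nuclei report expression of that gene. A WPRE then enhances transcript expression, followed by SV40 and bGH polyadenylation signals.

The associated work concerns multispectral, combinatorial mosaic gene-function analysis. This plasmid appears to be a module for assembling Cre-dependent mosaic constructs in which incompatible lox sites give mutually exclusive reporter and gene outcomes.
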