Features (pLannotate 1.2.2; 26 found; start..end, strand, type, name):
     78..381     +  enhancer       CMV enhancer: human cytomegalovirus immediate early enhancer
    382..585     +  promoter       CMV promoter: human cytomegalovirus (CMV) immediate early promoter
    581..614     +  LTR            5' LTR (truncated) (fragment): truncated 5' long terminal repeat (LTR) from HIV-1
    630..648     +  promoter       T7 promoter: promoter for bacteriophage T7 RNA polymerase
    678..711     +  protein_bind   loxN: Cre-mediated recombination occurs in the 8-bp core sequence (GTATACCT). loxN sites are compatible with each other, but incompatible with loxP or lox2272 sites. Cre recombinase
    729..747     +  CDS            capTEV™ (fragment): composite tag for in vivo biotinylation, TEV protease cleavage, and 6xHis tagging
    748..1122    +  CDS            H2B: human histone H2B; HIST1H2BJ
   1121..1137    -  misc_feature   MCS (fragment): pUC18/19 multiple cloning site
   1144..1851    +  CDS            mCherry: mCherry is a basic (constitutively fluorescent) red fluorescent protein published in 2004, derived from Discosoma sp.. It is reported to be a very rapidly-maturing monomer with low acid sensitivity.
   1971..2559    +  misc_feature   WPRE: woodchuck hepatitis virus posttranscriptional regulatory element
   2587..2670    +  CDS            large T antigen (fragment): large T antigen from SV40 (simian virus 40)
   2693..2814    +  polyA_signal   SV40 poly(A) signal: SV40 polyadenylation signal
   2872..3096    +  polyA_signal   bGH poly(A) signal: bovine growth hormone polyadenylation signal
   3100..3121    +  promoter       SV40 promoter (fragment): SV40 enhancer and early promoter
   3142..3570    +  rep_origin     f1 ori (sequence partly withheld): f1 bacteriophage origin of replication; arrow indicates direction of (+) strand synthesis
   3584..3913    +  promoter       SV40 promoter: SV40 enhancer and early promoter
   3980..4771    +  CDS            neo: KKA2_KLEPN - Also known as kan, nptII. Experimental evidence at protein level: Swiss-Prot protein existence level 1. Resistance to kanamycin, neomycin, paromomycin, ribostamycin, butirosin and gentamicin B. From Klebsiella pneumoniae.
   4795..4953    +  CDS            ble (fragment): BLE_KLEPN - Experimental evidence at protein level: Swiss-Prot protein existence level 1. Binding protein with a strong affinity to the bleomycin family of antibiotics. Binds to CL990; an antimitotic-antibiotic compound. From Klebsiella pneumoniae.
   4948..5069    +  polyA_signal   SV40 poly(A) signal: SV40 polyadenylation signal
   5142..5158    -  protein_bind   lac operator: The lac repressor binds to the lac operator to inhibit transcription in E. coli. This inhibition can be relieved by adding lactose or isopropyl-β-D-thiogalactopyranoside (IPTG). lac repressor encoded by lacI
   5166..5196    -  promoter       lac promoter: promoter for the E. coli lac operon
   5211..5232    -  protein_bind   CAP binding site: CAP binding activates transcription in the presence of cAMP. E. coli catabolite activator protein
   5245..5337    -  CDS            lacI (fragment): lac repressor; lacI; The lac repressor binds to the lac operator to inhibit transcription in E. coli. This inhibition can be relieved by adding lactose or isopropyl-β-D-thiogalactopyranoside (IPTG).
   5520..6108    -  rep_origin     ori: high-copy-number ColE1/pMB1/pBR322/pUC origin of replication
   6279..7139    -  CDS            AmpR: β-lactamase; bla; confers resistance to ampicillin, carbenicillin, and related antibiotics
   7140..7244    -  promoter       AmpR promoter: bla
>Addgene plasmid #99616 | LoxP1-His-H2B-Cherry-2A (SO290) | addgene full sequence | sequence record 192368 | Addgene NGS Result
GACGGATCGGGAGATCCTAGTTATTAATAGTAATCAATTACGGGGTCATTAGTTCATAGCCCATATATGG
AGTTCCGCGTTACATAACTTACGGTAAATGGCCCGCCTGGCTGACCGCCCAACGACCCCCGCCCATTGAC
GTCAATAATGACGTATGTTCCCATAGTAACGCCAATAGGGACTTTCCATTGACGTCAATGGGTGGAGTAT
TTACGGTAAACTGCCCACTTGGCAGTACATCAAGTGTATCATATGCCAAGTACGCCCCCTATTGACGTCA
ATGACGGTAAATGGCCCGCCTGGCATTATGCCCAGTACATGACCTTATGGGACTTTCCTACTTGGCAGTA
CATCTACGTATTAGTCATCGCTATTACCATGGTGATGCGGTTTTGGCAGTACATCAATGGGCGTGGATAG
CGGTTTGACTCACGGGGATTTCCAAGTCTCCACCCCATTGACGTCAATGGGAGTTTGTTTTGGCACCAAA
ATCAACGGGACTTTCCAAAATGTCGTAACAACTCCGCCCCATTGACGCAAATGGGCGGTAGGCGTGTACG
GTGGGAGGTCTATATAAGCAGAGCTCTCTGGCTAACTAGAGAACCCACTGCTTACTGGCTTATCGAAATT
AATACGACTCACTATAGGGAGACCCAAGCTGGCTAGCAATTAAGCTTATAACTTCGTATAGTATACCTTA
TACGAAGTTATCGGCGCGCCACCATGGCGCATCATCATCATCATCATCCAGAGCCAGCGAAGTCTGCTCC
CGCCCCGAAAAAGGGCTCCAAGAAGGCGGTGACTAAGGCGCAGAAGAAAGGCGGCAAGAAGCGCAAGCGC
AGCCGCAAGGAGAGCTATTCCATCTATGTCTACAAGGTTCTGAAGCAGGTCCACCCTGACACCGGCATTT
CGTCCAAGGCCATGGGCATCATGAACTCGTTTGTGAACGACATTTTCGAGCGCATCGCAGGTGAGGCTTC
CCGCCTGGCGCATTACAACAAGCGCTCGACCATCACCTCCAGGGAGATCCAGACGGCCGTGCGCCTGCTG
CTGCCTGGGGAGTTGGCCAAGCACGCCGTGTCCGAGGGTACTAAGGCCATCACCAAGTACACCAGCGCTA
AGGATCCCCGGGTACCGGTAACCATGGTGAGCAAGGGCGAGGAGGATAACATGGCCATCATCAAGGAGTT
CATGCGCTTCAAGGTGCACATGGAGGGCTCCGTGAACGGCCACGAGTTCGAGATCGAGGGCGAGGGCGAG
GGCCGCCCCTACGAGGGCACCCAGACCGCCAAGCTGAAGGTGACCAAGGGTGGCCCCCTGCCCTTCGCCT
GGGACATCCTGTCCCCTCAGTTCATGTACGGCTCCAAGGCCTACGTGAAGCACCCCGCCGACATCCCCGA
CTACTTGAAGCTGTCCTTCCCCGAGGGCTTCAAGTGGGAGCGCGTGATGAACTTCGAGGACGGCGGCGTG
GTGACCGTGACCCAGGACTCCTCCCTGCAGGACGGCGAGTTCATCTACAAGGTGAAGCTGCGCGGCACCA
ACTTCCCCTCCGACGGCCCCGTAATGCAGAAGAAGACCATGGGCTGGGAGGCCTCCTCCGAGAGAATGTA
CCCCGAGGACGGCGCCCTGAAGGGCGAGATCAAGCAGAGGCTGAAGCTGAAGGACGGCGGCCACTACGAC
GCTGAGGTCAAGACCACCTACAAGGCCAAGAAGCCCGTGCAGCTGCCCGGCGCCTACAACGTCAACATCA
AGTTGGACATCACCTCCCACAACGAGGACTACACCATCGTGGAACAGTACGAACGCGCCGAGGGCCGCCA
CTCCACTGGCGGCATGGACGAGCTGTACAAGGGCAGTGGAGAGGGCAGAGGAAGTCTGCTAACATGCGGT
GACGTCGAGGAGAATCCTGGCCCAGAATTCTGCAGATATCCAGCACAGTGGCGGCCGCTCGAGTCTAGGC
GCGCCCCGCTAATCAACCTCTGGATTACAAAATTTGTGAAAGATTGACTGGTATTCTTAACTATGTTGCT
CCTTTTACGCTATGTGGATACGCTGCTTTAATGCCTTTGTATCATGCTATTGCTTCCCGTATGGCTTTCA
TTTTCTCCTCCTTGTATAAATCCTGGTTGCTGTCTCTTTATGAGGAGTTGTGGCCCGTTGTCAGGCAACG
TGGCGTGGTGTGCACTGTGTTTGCTGACGCAACCCCCACTGGTTGGGGCATTGCCACCACCTGTCAGCTC
CTTTCCGGGACTTTCGCTTTCCCCCTCCCTATTGCCACGGCGGAACTCATCGCCGCCTGCCTTGCCCGCT
GCTGGACAGGGGCTCGGCTGTTGGGCACTGACAATTCCGTGGTGTTGTCGGGGAAATCATCGTCCTTTCC
TTGGCTGCTCGCCTGTGTTGCCACCTGGATTCTGCGCGGGACGTCCTTCTGCTACGTCCCTTCGGCCCTC
AATCCAGCGGACCTTCCTTCCCGCGGCCTGCTGCCGGCTCTGCGGCCTCTTCCGCGTCTTCGCCTTCGCC
CTCAGACGAGTCGGATCTCCCTTTGGGCCGCCTCCCCGCATCGATACCGTCGAGACTGCTGCACCAGATC
ATAATCAGCCATACCACATTTGTAGAGGTTTTACTTGCTTTAAAAAACCTCCCACACCTCCCCCTGAACC
TGAAACATAAAATGAATGCAATTGTTGTTGTTAACTTGTTTATTGCAGCTTATAATGGTTACAAATAAAG
CAATAGCATCACAAATTTCACAAATAAAGCATTTTTTTCACTGCATTCTAGTTGTGGTTTGTCCAAACTC
ATCAATGTATCTTAAGGCGTGGAGATCTATCGAGTCTAGAGGGCCCGTTTAAACCCGCTGATCAGCCTCG
ACTGTGCCTTCTAGTTGCCAGCCATCTGTTGTTTGCCCCTCCCCCGTGCCTTCCTTGACCCTGGAAGGTG
CCACTCCCACTGTCCTTTCCTAATAAAATGAGGAAATTGCATCGCATTGTCTGAGTAGGTGTCATTCTAT
TCTGGGGGGTGGGGTGGGGCAGGACAGCAAGGGGGAGGATTGGGAAGACAATAGCAGGCATGCTGGGGAT
GCGGTGGGCTCTATGGCTTCTGAGGCGGAAAGAACCAGCTGGGGCTCTAGGGGGTATCCCC
[124 nt withheld, positions 3142-3265]
C
[91 nt withheld, positions 3267-3357]
A
[49 nt withheld, positions 3359-3407]
CCTTTGACGTTGGAGTCCACGTTCTTT
[37 nt withheld, positions 3435-3471]
ACCCTATCTCGGTCTATTCTTTTGATTTATAAGGGATTTTGCCGATTTCGGCCTATTGGTTAAAAAATGA
GCTGATTTAACAAAAATTTAACGCGAATTAATTCTGTGGAATGTGTGTCAGTTAGGGTGTGGAAAGTCCC
CAGGCTCCCCAGCAGGCAGAAGTATGCAAAGCATGCATCTCAATTAGTCAGCAACCAGGTGTGGAAAGTC
CCCAGGCTCCCCAGCAGGCAGAAGTATGCAAAGCATGCATCTCAATTAGTCAGCAACCATAGTCCCGCCC
CTAACTCCGCCCATCCCGCCCCTAACTCCGCCCAGTTCCGCCCATTCTCCGCCCCATGGCTGACTAATTT
TTTTTATTTATGCAGAGGCCGAGGCCGCCTCTGCCTCTGAGCTATTCCAGAAGTAGTGAGGAGGCTTTTT
TGGAGGCCTAGGCTTTTGCAAAAAGCTCCCGGGAGCTTGTATATCCATTTTCGGATCTGATCAAGAGACA
GGATGAGGATCGTTTCGCATGATTGAACAAGATGGATTGCACGCAGGTTCTCCGGCCGCTTGGGTGGAGA
GGCTATTCGGCTATGACTGGGCACAACAGACAATCGGCTGCTCTGATGCCGCCGTGTTCCGGCTGTCAGC
GCAGGGGCGCCCGGTTCTTTTTGTCAAGACCGACCTGTCCGGTGCCCTGAATGAACTGCAGGACGAGGCA
GCGCGGCTATCGTGGCTGGCCACGACGGGCGTTCCTTGCGCAGCTGTGCTCGACGTTGTCACTGAAGCGG
GAAGGGACTGGCTGCTATTGGGCGAAGTGCCGGGGCAGGATCTCCTGTCATCTCACCTTGCTCCTGCCGA
GAAAGTATCCATCATGGCTGATGCAATGCGGCGGCTGCATACGCTTGATCCGGCTACCTGCCCATTCGAC
CACCAAGCGAAACATCGCATCGAGCGAGCACGTACTCGGATGGAAGCCGGTCTTGTCGATCAGGATGATC
TGGACGAAGAGCATCAGGGGCTCGCGCCAGCCGAACTGTTCGCCAGGCTCAAGGCGCGCATGCCCGACGG
CGAGGATCTCGTCGTGACCCATGGCGATGCCTGCTTGCCGAATATCATGGTGGAAAATGGCCGCTTTTCT
GGATTCATCGACTGTGGCCGGCTGGGTGTGGCGGACCGCTATCAGGACATAGCGTTGGCTACCCGTGATA
TTGCTGAAGAGCTTGGCGGCGAATGGGCTGACCGCTTCCTCGTGCTTTACGGTATCGCCGCTCCCGATTC
GCAGCGCATCGCCTTCTATCGCCTTCTTGACGAGTTCTTCTGAGCGGGACTCTGGGGTTCGAAATGACCG
ACCAAGCGACGCCCAACCTGCCATCACGAGATTTCGATTCCACCGCCGCCTTCTATGAAAGGTTGGGCTT
CGGAATCGTTTTCCGGGACGCCGGCTGGATGATCCTCCAGCGCGGGGATCTCATGCTGGAGTTCTTCGCC
CACCCCAACTTGTTTATTGCAGCTTATAATGGTTACAAATAAAGCAATAGCATCACAAATTTCACAAATA
AAGCATTTTTTTCACTGCATTCTAGTTGTGGTTTGTCCAAACTCATCAATGTATCTTATCATGTCTGTAT
ACCGTCGACCTCTAGCTAGAGCTTGGCGTAATCATGGTCATAGCTGTTTCCTGTGTGAAATTGTTATCCG
CTCACAATTCCACACAACATACGAGCCGGAAGCATAAAGTGTAAAGCCTGGGGTGCCTAATGAGTGAGCT
AACTCACATTAATTGCGTTGCGCTCACTGCCCGCTTTCCAGTCGGGAAACCTGTCGTGCCAGCTGCATTA
ATGAATCGGCCAACGCGCGGGGAGAGGCGGTTTGCGTATTGGGCGCTCTTCCGCTTCCTCGCTCACTGAC
TCGCTGCGCTCGGTCGTTCGGCTGCGGCGAGCGGTATCAGCTCACTCAAAGGCGGTAATACGGTTATCCA
CAGAATCAGGGGATAACGCAGGAAAGAACATGTGAGCAAAAGGCCAGCAAAAGGCCAGGAACCGTAAAAA
GGCCGCGTTGCTGGCGTTTTTCCATAGGCTCCGCCCCCCTGACGAGCATCACAAAAATCGACGCTCAAGT
CAGAGGTGGCGAAACCCGACAGGACTATAAAGATACCAGGCGTTTCCCCCTGGAAGCTCCCTCGTGCGCT
CTCCTGTTCCGACCCTGCCGCTTACCGGATACCTGTCCGCCTTTCTCCCTTCGGGAAGCGTGGCGCTTTC
TCATAGCTCACGCTGTAGGTATCTCAGTTCGGTGTAGGTCGTTCGCTCCAAGCTGGGCTGTGTGCACGAA
CCCCCCGTTCAGCCCGACCGCTGCGCCTTATCCGGTAACTATCGTCTTGAGTCCAACCCGGTAAGACACG
ACTTATCGCCACTGGCAGCAGCCACTGGTAACAGGATTAGCAGAGCGAGGTATGTAGGCGGTGCTACAGA
GTTCTTGAAGTGGTGGCCTAACTACGGCTACACTAGAAGAACAGTATTTGGTATCTGCGCTCTGCTGAAG
CCAGTTACCTTCGGAAAAAGAGTTGGTAGCTCTTGATCCGGCAAACAAACCACCGCTGGTAGCGGTGGTT
TTTTTGTTTGCAAGCAGCAGATTACGCGCAGAAAAAAAGGATCTCAAGAAGATCCTTTGATCTTTTCTAC
GGGGTCTGACGCTCAGTGGAACGAAAACTCACGTTAAGGGATTTTGGTCATGAGATTATCAAAAAGGATC
TTCACCTAGATCCTTTTAAATTAAAAATGAAGTTTTAAATCAATCTAAAGTATATATGAGTAAACTTGGT
CTGACAGTTACCAATGCTTAATCAGTGAGGCACCTATCTCAGCGATCTGTCTATTTCGTTCATCCATAGT
TGCCTGACTCCCCGTCGTGTAGATAACTACGATACGGGAGGGCTTACCATCTGGCCCCAGTGCTGCAATG
ATACCGCGAGACCCACGCTCACCGGCTCCAGATTTATCAGCAATAAACCAGCCAGCCGGAAGGGCCGAGC
GCAGAAGTGGTCCTGCAACTTTATCCGCCTCCATCCAGTCTATTAATTGTTGCCGGGAAGCTAGAGTAAG
TAGTTCGCCAGTTAATAGTTTGCGCAACGTTGTTGCCATTGCTACAGGCATCGTGGTGTCACGCTCGTCG
TTTGGTATGGCTTCATTCAGCTCCGGTTCCCAACGATCAAGGCGAGTTACATGATCCCCCATGTTGTGCA
AAAAAGCGGTTAGCTCCTTCGGTCCTCCGATCGTTGTCAGAAGTAAGTTGGCCGCAGTGTTATCACTCAT
GGTTATGGCAGCACTGCATAATTCTCTTACTGTCATGCCATCCGTAAGATGCTTTTCTGTGACTGGTGAG
TACTCAACCAAGTCATTCTGAGAATAGTGTATGCGGCGACCGAGTTGCTCTTGCCCGGCGTCAATACGGG
ATAATACCGCGCCACATAGCAGAACTTTAAAAGTGCTCATCATTGGAAAACGTTCTTCGGGGCGAAAACT
CTCAAGGATCTTACCGCTGTTGAGATCCAGTTCGATGTAACCCACTCGTGCACCCAACTGATCTTCAGCA
TCTTTTACTTTCACCAGCGTTTCTGGGTGAGCAAAAACAGGAAGGCAAAATGCCGCAAAAAAGGGAATAA
GGGCGACACGGAAATGTTGAATACTCATACTCTTCCTTTTTCAATATTATTGAAGCATTTATCAGGGTTA
TTGTCTCATGAGCGGATACATATTTGAATGTATTTAGAAAAATAAACAAATAGGGGTTCCGCGCACATTT
CCCCGAAAAGTGCCACCTGACGTC
